Addgene plasmid #158837: JGI_018319
Purpose: Rare earth element alcohol dehydrogenases
Depositing lab: Joint Genome Institute. Publication: Rare earth element alcohol dehydrogenases widely occur among globally distributed, numerically abundant and environmentally important microbes. Huang J, Yu Z, Groom J, Cheng JF, Tarver A, Yoshikuni Y, Chistoserdova L. ISME J. 2019 Aug;13(8):2005-2017. doi: 10.1038/s41396-019-0414-z. Epub 2019 Apr 5. PubMed 30952993.
Backbone
  Vector backbone: pCM80_PxoxF
  Vector type: Synthetic Biology
Growth in bacteria
  Bacterial resistance: Tetracycline, 10 μg/mL
  Growth temperature: 37°C
  Growth strain: Top10
  Copy number: Low Copy
Gene/Insert
  Gene/Insert name: Mex_1740 (alt name: Batch190_p044)
  Species: Synthetic
  Cloning method: Gibson Cloning
Terms and licenses: Academic/Nonprofit Terms; Industry Terms: Not Available to Industry
Depositor comments: pCM80_PxoxF vector with Mex_1740 insert, JGI ICE Registry: https://registry.jgi.doe.gov/entry/18319
How to cite: JGI_018319 was a gift from Joint Genome Institute (Addgene plasmid # 158837 ; http://n2t.net/addgene:158837 ; RRID:Addgene_158837)
