[The description below was written by a language model from this plasmid's Addgene catalogue record and pLannotate feature annotations shown in this document.]
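Description:
JGI_018319 is a 9,456-nt broad-host-range bacterial expression plasmid built on the pCM80_PxoxF backbone and catalogued as a synthetic biology vector. It carries two replication systems. One is the IncP oriV with its trans-acting initiator trfA, which allows maintenance in diverse Gram-negative hosts. The other is a ColE1/pMB1-type ori for propagation in E. coli, where the record lists the plasmid as low copy. An IncP oriT with traJ and a traI fragment makes the plasmid mobilizable by conjugation when transfer functions are supplied in trans. Selection is by tetracycline, through the tetA efflux gene flanked by tetR sequences. Short remnants of bla, rop, bom, lacI and lacZα are backbone leftovers and are not expected to be functional.

The insert, Mex_1740, is a synthetic gene assembled by Gibson cloning. The annotation software matches this roughly 1.7 kb open reading frame to a methanol dehydrogenase from Methylophilus methylotrophus, which fits the stated purpose of studying rare earth element-dependent alcohol dehydrogenases. A phage T7 gene 10 ribosome binding site lies upstream of the coding sequence, and a His-tag annotation follows closely downstream, suggesting a C-terminal affinity tag, although the record does not confirm that it is in frame. The backbone name implies expression from an xoxF promoter, but the feature table does not annotate that promoter. The only promoter it marks is the lac promoter/operator with a CAP site, further upstream in the same orientation. The plasmid appears to be one of a batch of candidate enzymes intended for expression and characterization, though the record does not name the expression host.
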