Features (pLannotate 1.2.2; 21 found; start..end, strand, type, name):
    325..347     +  RBS            RBS: efficient ribosome binding site from bacteriophage T7 gene 10 (Olins and Rangwala, 1989)
    477..2147    +  CDS            DHM1_METME: Experimental evidence at protein level: Swiss-Prot protein existence level 1. Catalyzes the oxidation of primary alcohols including methanol. From Methylophilus methylotrophus (Bacterium W3A1).
   2184..2203    +  CDS            7xHis (fragment): 6xHis affinity tag
   2230..2286    -  misc_feature   MCS: pUC18/19 multiple cloning site
   2283..2440    +  CDS            lacZα (fragment): LacZα fragment of β-galactosidase; lacZ fragment
   2446..2545    -  misc_feature   bom (fragment): basis of mobility region from pBR322
   2647..2682    -  CDS            rop (fragment): Rop protein, which maintains plasmids at low copy number; rop
   2747..3389    -  CDS            TetR (fragment): tetracycline resistance regulatory protein; tetR
   3495..4694    +  CDS            TcR: tetracycline efflux protein; tetA; confers resistance to tetracycline
   4753..4905    -  CDS            tetR (fragment): TETR1_ECOLX - Experimental evidence at protein level: Swiss-Prot protein existence level 1. TetR is the repressor of the tetracycline resistance element; its N-terminal region forms a helix-turn-helix structure and binds DNA. Binding of tetracycline to TetR reduces the repressor affinity for the tetracycline resistance gene (tetA) promoter operator sites. From Escherichia coli.
   4925..6073    -  CDS            trfA: trans-acting replication protein that binds to and activates oriV
   6203..6307    -  CDS            traI (fragment): TRAI6_ECOLX - Experimental evidence at protein level: Swiss-Prot protein existence level 1. The initiation process of transfer DNA synthesis requires the interaction of at least three plasmid-specific components (TraH, I, and J) at the transfer origin resulting in the assembly of a specialised nucleoprotein complex - the relaxosome. Site- and strand-specific cleavage at the transfer origin is dependent on TraI and TraJ. From Escherichia coli.
   6345..6716    -  CDS            traJ: oriT-recognizing protein; traJ
   6749..6858    -  oriT           oriT: incP origin of transfer
   7011..7642    +  rep_origin     oriV: incP origin of replication
   7720..7933    +  CDS            bla(M) (fragment): β-lactamase lacking the signal sequence; bla(M); allows cytosolic expression of β-lactamase
   8105..8693    +  rep_origin     ori: high-copy-number ColE1/pMB1/pBR322/pUC origin of replication
   8876..8968    +  CDS            lacI (fragment): lac repressor; lacI; The lac repressor binds to the lac operator to inhibit transcription in E. coli. This inhibition can be relieved by adding lactose or isopropyl-β-D-thiogalactopyranoside (IPTG).
   8981..9002    +  protein_bind   CAP binding site: CAP binding activates transcription in the presence of cAMP. E. coli catabolite activator protein
   9017..9047    +  promoter       lac promoter: promoter for the E. coli lac operon
   9055..9071    +  protein_bind   lac operator: The lac repressor binds to the lac operator to inhibit transcription in E. coli. This inhibition can be relieved by adding lactose or isopropyl-β-D-thiogalactopyranoside (IPTG). lac repressor encoded by lacI
>Addgene plasmid #158837 | JGI_018319 | addgene full sequence | sequence record 316546 | Addgene NGS Result
GCAACGCAAAATGCTGAATTTAGCAGGCAAGTTTCCTGATAAAGGGCCCTGTGAGTGCGACATTCGACGC
GCGAAAGCGAGTTGACGGCGCCCGAAATTTTCTTAGAGTTCGTTCAAGCTTCGGTTTCGGGGAGCCGCTA
AGGGATGCGGACCCAGCCGGGTAAGTCGCCGGGAACTATGGAATAATCCTAATTTCTGTGCGGCAGGCGC
GAGCTGCCGGAGCGAATATCATCCCTGTCGCAAACAGCAGGTCAATCAACGGTGGGTAGCGGGCTGCTAT
CCAGCGGCGGATAAGACTTGTCGGAGGAATCCTCTAGAAATAATTTTGTTTAACTTTAAGAAGGAGATAT
ACCATGCGCGCCGTCCACCTCCTGGCGCTGGGCGCAGGCCTCGCAGCGGCGAGCCCGGCGCTGGCCAACG
AGTCGGTGCTGAAAGGCGTGGCCAACCCGGCCGAGCAGGTCCTGCAGACCGTGGACTACGCCAACACGCG
GTACTCCAAGCTCGACCAGATCAACGCGTCCAACGTGAAGAACCTGCAGGTCGCCTGGACCTTCTCGACG
GGCGTCCTCCGAGGCCATGAGGGCAGCCCCCTGGTCGTCGGTAACATCATGTACGTGCACACCCCGTTCC
CGAACATCGTGTACGCGCTGGATCTCGACCAGGGCGCCAAGATCGTGTGGAAGTATGAACCGAAGCAGGA
CCCGTCGGTCATTCCCGTGATGTGCTGCGACACCGTGAACCGGGGCCTGGCGTACGCCGACGGCGCGATC
CTCCTGCACCAGGCGGACACGACGCTCGTTTCGCTGGATGCCAAGTCGGGCAAGGTGAACTGGTCCGTGA
AGAACGGTGACCCGTCGAAAGGTGAGACGAACACCGCGACGGTCCTGCCGGTCAAGGACAAGGTGATCGT
GGGCATCTCGGGCGGCGAATTCGGCGTCCAGTGCCACGTGACCGCGTACGACCTCAAGTCGGGCAAGAAG
GTCTGGCGCGGGTACAGCATCGGCCCGGACGACCAGCTCATCGTGGATCCGGAGAAGACGACAAGCCTCG
GCAAGCCCATCGGCAAGGACAGCAGCCTGAAGACCTGGGAGGGCGATCAGTGGAAGACGGGCGGCGGCTG
CACCTGGGGCTGGTTCAGCTACGACCCGAAGCTCGACCTCATGTACTACGGGTCCGGCAATCCGTCCACC
TGGAACCCGAAGCAACGCCCGGGCGATAATAAGTGGAGCATGACGATCTGGGCGCGAAACCCCGATACGG
GCATGGCCAAGTGGGTGTACCAGATGACACCGCATGACGAGTGGGACTTCGATGGTATCAACGAGATGAT
CCTCACCGACCAGAAGTTCGATGGCAAGGATCGCCCGCTGCTCACACACTTCGACCGCAATGGCTTCGGC
TATACGCTCGATCGCGCGACGGGCGAGGTGCTCGTGGCCGAGAAGTTCGATCCCGTTGTGAACTGGGCGA
CCAAGGTGGACCTGGATAAGGGCTCGAAAACCTACGGGCGCCCCCTGGTGGTGTCGAAGTACTCCACGGA
ACAGAACGGGGAGGACGTCAACAGCAAGGGCATCTGCCCGGCCGCCCTCGGCACGAAGGATCAGCAGCCC
GCCGCGTTCTCCCCGAAGACGGGCCTCTTCTATGTCCCCACCAACCACGTCTGTATGGACTATGAGCCCT
TCCGGGTGACGTACACCCCGGGCCAGCCGTATGTCGGAGCGACCCTCAGCATGTACCCCGCTCCGGGATC
CCACGGCGGAATGGGCAACTTCATCGCCTGGGATAACCTGCAAGGCAAGATCAAATGGTCGAACCCGGAG
CAGTTCTCGGCGTGGGGCGGAGCGCTGGCGACGGCGGGCGACGTGGTGTTCTACGGCACCCTAGAGGGCT
TCCTCAAGGCGGTGGACTCGAAGACGGGCAAAGAGCTGTACAAGTTCAAGACACCTAGCGGCATCATCGG
CAACGTCATGACCTACGAGCATAAGGGCAAGCAGCACGTGGCGGTCCTGTCGGGTGTGGGAGGGTGGGCC
GGCATTGGCCTGGCGGCCGGGCTGACGGACCCGAACGCGGGCCTCGGCGCCGTGGGCGGCTATGCGGCCC
TCAGCAGCTATACCAACCTGGGGGGCCAGCTCACTGTCTTCTCCCTCCCAAATAACGCCGAAAACCTCTA
TTTTCAGGGACATCATCACCATCACCATCACCACTGACAGCTATGACCATGATTACGCCAAGCTTGCATG
CCTGCAGGTCGACTCTAGAGGATCCCCGGGTACCGAGCTCGAATTCACTGGCCGTCGTTTTACAACGTCG
TGACTGGGAAAACCCTGGCGTTACCCAACTTAATCGCCTTGCAGCACATCCCCCTTTCGCCAGCTGGCGT
AATAGCGAAGAGGCCCGCACCGATCGCCCTTCCCAACAGTTGCGCAGCCTGAATGGCGAATGGCGCCTGA
TGCGGTATTTTCTCCTTACGCATCTGTGCGGTATTTCACACCGCATATGGTGCACTCTCAGTACAATCTG
CTCTGATGCCGCATAGTTAAGCCAGCCCCGACACCCGCCAACACCCGCTGACGCGCCCTGACGGGCTTGT
ATGCTCCCGGCATCCGCTTACAGACAAGCTGTGACCGTCTCCGGGAGCTGCATGTGTCAGAGGTTTTCAC
CGTCATCACCGAAACGCGCGAGACGAAAGGGCCTCGTGATACGCCTATTTTTATAGGTTAATGTCATGAT
AATAATGGTTTCTTAGCACCCTTTCTCGGTCCTTCAACGTTCCTGACAACGAGCCTCCTTTTCGCCAATC
CATCGACAATCACCGCGAGTCCCTGCTCGAACGCTGCGTCCGGACCGGCTTCGTCGAAGGCGTCTATCGC
GGCCCGCAACAGCGGCGAGAGCGGAGCCTGTTCAACGGTGCCGCCGCGCTCGCCGGCATCGCTGTCGCCG
GCCTGCTCCTCAAGCACGGCCCCAACAGTGAAGTAGCTGATTGTCATCAGCGCATTGACGGCGTCCCCGG
CCGAAAAACCCGCCTCGCAGAGGAAGCGAAGCTGCGCGTCGGCCGTTTCCATCTGCGGTGCGCCCGGTCG
CGTGCCGGCATGGATGCGCGCGCCATCGCGGTAGGCGAGCAGCGCCTGCCTGAAGCTGCGGGCATTCCCG
ATCAGAAATGAGCGCCAGTCGTCGTCGGCTCTCGGCACCGAATGCGTATGATTCTCCGCCAGCATGGCTT
CGGCCAGTGCGTCGAGCAGCGCCCGCTTGTTCCTGAAGTGCCAGTAAAGCGCCGGCTGCTGAACCCCCAA
CCGTTCCGCCAGTTTGCGTGTCGTCAGACCGTCTACGCCGACCTCGTTCAACAGGTCCAGGGCGGCACGG
ATCACTGTATTCGGCTGCAACTTTGTCATGCTTGACACTTTATCACTGATAAACATAATATGTCCACCAA
CTTATCAGTGATAAAGAATCCGCGCGTTCAATCGGACCAGCGGAGGCTGGTCCGGAGGCCAGACGTGAAA
CCCAACATACCCCTGATCGTAATTCTGAGCACTGTCGCGCTCGACGCTGTCGGCATCGGCCTGATTATGC
CGGTGCTGCCGGGCCTCCTGCGCGATCTGGTTCACTCGAACGACGTCACCGCCCACTATGGCATTCTGCT
GGCGCTGTATGCGTTGGTGCAATTTGCCTGCGCACCTGTGCTGGGCGCGCTGTCGGATCGTTTCGGGCGG
CGGCCAATCTTGCTCGTCTCGCTGGCCGGCGCCACTGTCGACTACGCCATCATGGCGACAGCGCCTTTCC
TTTGGGTTCTCTATATCGGGCGGATCGTGGCCGGCATCACCGGGGCGACTGGGGCGGTAGCCGGCGCTTA
TATTGCCGATATCACTGATGGCGATGAGCGCGCGCGGCACTTCGGCTTCATGAGCGCCTGTTTCGGGTTC
GGGATGGTCGCGGGACCTGTGCTCGGTGGGCTGATGGGCGGTTTCTCCCCCCACGCTCCGTTCTTCGCCG
CGGCAGCCTTGAACGGCCTCAATTTCCTGACGGGCTGTTTCCTTTTGCCGGAGTCGCACAAAGGCGAACG
CCGGCCGTTACGCCGGGAGGCTCTCAACCCGCTCGCTTCGTTCCGGTGGGCCCGGGGCATGACCGTCGTC
GCCGCCCTGATGGCGGTCTTCTTCATCATGCAACTTGTCGGACAGGTGCCGGCCGCGCTTTGGGTCATTT
TCGGCGAGGATCGCTTTCACTGGGACGCGACCACGATCGGCATTTCGCTTGCCGCATTTGGCATTCTGCA
TTCACTCGCCCAGGCAATGATCACCGGCCCTGTAGCCGCCCGGCTCGGCGAAAGGCGGGCACTCATGCTC
GGAATGATTGCCGACGGCACAGGCTACATCCTGCTTGCCTTCGCGACACGGGGATGGATGGCGTTCCCGA
TCATGGTCCTGCTTGCTTCGGGTGGCATCGGAATGCCGGCGCTGCAAGCAATGTTGTCCAGGCAGGTGGA
TGAGGAACGTCAGGGGCAGCTGCAAGGCTCACTGGCGGCGCTCACCAGCCTGACCTCGATCGTCGGACCC
CTCCTCTTCACGGCGATCTATGCGGCTTCTATAACAACGTGGAACGGGTGGGCATGGATTGCAGGCGCTG
CCCTCTACTTGCTCTGCCTGCCGGCGCTGCGTCGCGGGCTTTGGAGCGGCGCAGGGCAACGAGCCGATCG
CTGATCGTGGAAACGATAGGCCTATGCCATGCGGGTCAAGGCGACTTCCGGCAAGCTATACGCGCCCTAG
AATTGTCAATTTTAATCCTCTGTTTATCGGCAGTTCGTAGAGCGCGCCGTGCGTCCCGAGCGATACTGAG
CGAAGCAAGTGCGTCGAGCAGTGCCCGCTTGTTCCTGAAATGCCAGTAAAGCGCTGGCTGCTGAACCCCC
AGCCGGAACTGACCCCACAAGGCCCTAGCGTTTGCAATGCACCAGGTCATCATTGACCCAGGCGTGTTCC
ACCAGGCCGCTGCCTCGCAACTCTTCGCAGGCTTCGCCGACCTGCTCGCGCCACTTCTTCACGCGGGTGG
AATCCGATCCGCACATGAGGCGGAAGGTTTCCAGCTTGAGCGGGTACGGCTCCCGGTGCGAGCTGAAATA
GTCGAACATCCGTCGGGCCGTCGGCGACAGCTTGCGGTACTTCTCCCATATGAATTTCGTGTAGTGGTCG
CCAGCAAACAGCACGACGATTTCCTCGTCGATCAGGACCTGGCAACGGGACGTTTTCTTGCCACGGTCCA
GGACGCGGAAGCGGTGCAGCAGCGACACCGATTCCAGGTGCCCAACGCGGTCGGACGTGAAGCCCATCGC
CGTCGCCTGTAGGCGCGACAGGCATTCCTCGGCCTTCGTGTAATACCGGCCATTGATCGACCAGCCCAGG
TCCTGGCAAAGCTCGTAGAACGTGAAGGTGATCGGCTCGCCGATAGGGGTGCGCTTCGCGTACTCCAACA
CCTGCTGCCACACCAGTTCGTCATCGTCGGCCCGCAGCTCGACGCCGGTGTAGGTGATCTTCACGTCCTT
GTTGACGTGGAAAATGACCTTGTTTTGCAGCGCCTCGCGCGGGATTTTCTTGTTGCGCGTGGTGAACAGG
GCAGAGCGGGCCGTGTCGTTTGGCATCGCTCGCATCGTGTCCGGCCACGGCGCAATATCGAACAAGGAAA
GCTGCATTTCCTTGATCTGCTGCTTCGTGTGTTTCAGCAACGCGGCCTGCTTGGCCTCGCTGACCTGTTT
TGCCAGGTCCTCGCCGGCGGTTTTTCGCTTCTTGGTCGTCATAGTTCCTCGCGTGTCGATGGTCATCGAC
TTCGCCAAACCTGCCGCCTCCTGTTCGAGACGACGCGAACGCTCCACGGCGGCCGATGGCGCGGGCAGGG
CAGGGGGAGCCAGTTGCACGCTGTCGCGCTCGATCTTGGCCGTAGCTTGCTGGACCATCGAGCCGACGGA
CTGGAAGGTTTCGCGGGGCGCACGCATGACGGTGCGGCTTGCGATGGTTTCGGCATCCTCGGCGGAAAAC
CCCGCGTCGATCAGTTCTTGCCTGTATGCCTTCCGGTCAAACGTCCGATTCATTCACCCTCCTTGCGGGA
TTGCCCCGACTCACGCCGGGGCAATGTGCCCTTATTCCTGATTTGACCCGCCTGGTGCCTTGGTGTCCAG
ATAATCCACCTTATCGGCAATGAAGTCGGTCCCGTAGACCGTCTGGCCGTCCTTCTCGTACTTGGTATTC
CGAATCTTGCCCTGCACGAATACCAGCTCCGCGAAGTCGCTCTTCTTGATGGAGCGCATGGGGACGTGCT
TGGCAATCACGCGCACCCCCCGGCCGTTTTAGCGGCTAAAAAAGTCATGGCTCTGCCCTCGGGCGGACCA
CGCCCATCATGACCTTGCCAAGCTCGTCCTGCTTCTCTTCGATCTTCGCCAGCAGGGCGAGGATCGTGGC
ATCACCGAACCGCGCCGTGCGCGGGTCGTCGGTGAGCCAGAGTTTCAGCAGGCCGCCCAGGCGGCCCAGG
TCGCCATTGATGCGGGCCAGCTCGCGGACGTGCTCATAGTCCACGACGCCCGTGATTTTGTAGCCCTGGC
CGACGGCCAGCAGGTAGGCCTACAGGCTCATGCCGGCCGCCGCCGCCTTTTCCTCAATCGCTCTTCGTTC
GTCTGGAAGGCAGTACACCTTGATAGGTGGGCTGCCCTTCCTGGTTGGCTTGGTTTCATCAGCCATCCGC
TTGCCCTCATCTGTTACGCCGGCGGTAGCCGGCCAGCCTCGCAGAGCAGGATTCCCGTTGAGCACCGCCA
GGTGCGAATAAGGGACAGTGAAGAAGGAACACCCGCTCGCGGGTGGGCCTACTTCACCTATCCTGCCCGG
CTGACGCCGTTGGATACACCAAGGAAAGTCTACACGAACCCTTTGGCAAAATCCTGTATATCGTGCGAAA
AAGGATGGATATACCGAAAAAATCGCTATAATGACCCCGAAGCAGGGTTATGCAGCGGAAAAGATCCGTC
GACCCTTTCCGACGCTCACCGGGCTGGTTGCCCTCGCCGCTGGGCTGGCGGCCGTCTATGGCCCTGCAAA
CGCGCCAGAAACGCCGTCGAAGCCGTGTGCGAGACACCGCGGCCGCCGGCGTTGTGGATACCTCGCGGAA
AACTTGGCCCTCACTGACAGATGAGGGGCGGACGTTGACACTTGAGGGGCCGACTCACCCGGCGCGGCGT
TGACAGATGAGGGGCAGGCTCGATTTCGGCCGGCGACGTGGAGCTGGCCAGCCTCGCAAATCGGCGAAAA
CGCCTGATTTTACGCGAGTTTCCCACAGATGATGTGGACAAGCCTGGGGATAAGTGCCCTGCGGTATTGA
CACTTGAGGGGCGCGACTACTGACAGATGAGGGGCGCGATCCTTGACACTTGAGGGGCAGAGTGCTGACA
GATGAGGGGCGCACCTATTGACATTTGAGGGGCTGTCCACAGGCAGAAAATCCAGCATTTGCAAGGGTTT
CCGCCCGTTTTTCGGCCACCGCTAACCTGTCTTTTAACCTGCTTTTAAACCAATATTTATAAACCTTGTT
TTTAACCAGGGCTGCGCCCTGTGCGCGTGACCGCGCACGCCGAAGGGGGGTGCCCCCCCTTCTCGAACCC
TCCCGGCCCGCTAACGCGGGCCTCCCATCCCCCCAGGGGCTGCGCCCCTCGGCCGCGAACGGCCTCACCC
CAAAAATGGCAGCCAAGCTGACCACTTCTGCGCTCGGCCCTTCCGGCTGGCTGGTTTATTGCTGATAAAT
CTGGAGCCGGTGAGCGTGGGTCTCGCGGTATCATTGCAGCACTGGGGCCAGATGGTAAGCCCTCCCGTAT
CGTAGTTATCTACACGACGGGGAGTCAGGCAACTATGGATGAACGAAATAGACAGATCGCTGAGATAGGT
GCCTCACTGATTAAGCATTGGTAACTGTCAGACCAAGTTTACTCATATATACTTTAGATTGATTTAAAAC
TTCATTTTTAATTTAAAAGGATCTAGGTGAAGATCCTTTTTGATAATCTCATGACCAAAATCCCTTAACG
TGAGTTTTCGTTCCACTGAGCGTCAGACCCCGTAGAAAAGATCAAAGGATCTTCTTGAGATCCTTTTTTT
CTGCGCGTAATCTGCTGCTTGCAAACAAAAAAACCACCGCTACCAGCGGTGGTTTGTTTGCCGGATCAAG
AGCTACCAACTCTTTTTCCGAAGGTAACTGGCTTCAGCAGAGCGCAGATACCAAATACTGTTCTTCTAGT
GTAGCCGTAGTTAGGCCACCACTTCAAGAACTCTGTAGCACCGCCTACATACCTCGCTCTGCTAATCCTG
TTACCAGTGGCTGCTGCCAGTGGCGATAAGTCGTGTCTTACCGGGTTGGACTCAAGACGATAGTTACCGG
ATAAGGCGCAGCGGTCGGGCTGAACGGGGGGTTCGTGCACACAGCCCAGCTTGGAGCGAACGACCTACAC
CGAACTGAGATACCTACAGCGTGAGCTATGAGAAAGCGCCACGCTTCCCGAAGGGAGAAAGGCGGACAGG
TATCCGGTAAGCGGCAGGGTCGGAACAGGAGAGCGCACGAGGGAGCTTCCAGGGGGAAACGCCTGGTATC
TTTATAGTCCTGTCGGGTTTCGCCACCTCTGACTTGAGCGTCGATTTTTGTGATGCTCGTCAGGGGGGCG
GAGCCTATGGAAAAACGCCAGCAACGCGGCCTTTTTACGGTTCCTGGCCTTTTGCTGGCCTTTTGCTCAC
ATGTTCTTTCCTGCGTTATCCCCTGATTCTGTGGATAACCGTATTACCGCCTTTGAGTGAGCTGATACCG
CTCGCCGCAGCCGAACGACCGAGCGCAGCGAGTCAGTGAGCGAGGAAGCGGAAGAGCGCCCAATACGCAA
ACCGCCTCTCCCCGCGCGTTGGCCGATTCATTAATGCAGCTGGCACGACAGGTTTCCCGACTGGAAAGCG
GGCAGTGAGCGCAACGCAATTAATGTGAGTTAGCTCACTCATTAGGCACCCCAGGCTTTACACTTTATGC
TTCCGGCTCGTATGTTGTGTGGAATTGTGAGCGGATAACAATTTCACACAGGAAACAGCTATGACCATGA
TTACGCCAAGCTAGCTTCCCGCTTGGTCGGGCCGCTTCGCGAGGGCCCGTTGACGACAACGGTGCGATGG
GTCCCGGCCCCGGTCAAGACGATGCCAATACGTTGCGACACTACGCCTTGGCACTTTTAGAATTGCCTTA
TCGTCCTGATAAGAAATGTCCGACCAGCTAAAGACATCGCGTCCAATCAAAGCCTAGAAAATATAGGCGA
AGGGACGCTAATAAGTCTTTCATAAGACCGCGCAAATCTAAAAATATCCTTAGATTCACGATGCGGCACT
TCGGATGACTTCCGAGCGAGCCTGGAACCTCAGAAAAACGTCTGAGAGATACCGCGGATCTCACACAGGA
AATTTC
