>Addgene plasmid #158837 | JGI_018319 | depositor partial sequence | sequence record 306547 | gene insert with vector overlaps
GACTTGTCGGAGGAATCCTCTAGAAATAATTTTGTTTAACTTTAAGAAGGAGATATACCATGCGCGCCGT
CCACCTCCTGGCGCTGGGCGCAGGCCTCGCAGCGGCGAGCCCGGCGCTGGCCAACGAGTCGGTGCTGAAA
GGCGTGGCCAACCCGGCCGAGCAGGTCCTGCAGACCGTGGACTACGCCAACACGCGGTACTCCAAGCTCG
ACCAGATCAACGCGTCCAACGTGAAGAACCTGCAGGTCGCCTGGACCTTCTCGACGGGCGTCCTCCGAGG
CCATGAGGGCAGCCCCCTGGTCGTCGGTAACATCATGTACGTGCACACCCCGTTCCCGAACATCGTGTAC
GCGCTGGATCTCGACCAGGGCGCCAAGATCGTGTGGAAGTATGAACCGAAGCAGGACCCGTCGGTCATTC
CCGTGATGTGCTGCGACACCGTGAACCGGGGCCTGGCGTACGCCGACGGCGCGATCCTCCTGCACCAGGC
GGACACGACGCTCGTTTCGCTGGATGCCAAGTCGGGCAAGGTGAACTGGTCCGTGAAGAACGGTGACCCG
TCGAAAGGTGAGACGAACACCGCGACGGTCCTGCCGGTCAAGGACAAGGTGATCGTGGGCATCTCGGGCG
GCGAATTCGGCGTCCAGTGCCACGTGACCGCGTACGACCTCAAGTCGGGCAAGAAGGTCTGGCGCGGGTA
CAGCATCGGCCCGGACGACCAGCTCATCGTGGATCCGGAGAAGACGACAAGCCTCGGCAAGCCCATCGGC
AAGGACAGCAGCCTGAAGACCTGGGAGGGCGATCAGTGGAAGACGGGCGGCGGCTGCACCTGGGGCTGGT
TCAGCTACGACCCGAAGCTCGACCTCATGTACTACGGGTCCGGCAATCCGTCCACCTGGAACCCGAAGCA
ACGCCCGGGCGATAATAAGTGGAGCATGACGATCTGGGCGCGAAACCCCGATACGGGCATGGCCAAGTGG
GTGTACCAGATGACACCGCATGACGAGTGGGACTTCGATGGTATCAACGAGATGATCCTCACCGACCAGA
AGTTCGATGGCAAGGATCGCCCGCTGCTCACACACTTCGACCGCAATGGCTTCGGCTATACGCTCGATCG
CGCGACGGGCGAGGTGCTCGTGGCCGAGAAGTTCGATCCCGTTGTGAACTGGGCGACCAAGGTGGACCTG
GATAAGGGCTCGAAAACCTACGGGCGCCCCCTGGTGGTGTCGAAGTACTCCACGGAACAGAACGGGGAGG
ACGTCAACAGCAAGGGCATCTGCCCGGCCGCCCTCGGCACGAAGGATCAGCAGCCCGCCGCGTTCTCCCC
GAAGACGGGCCTCTTCTATGTCCCCACCAACCACGTCTGTATGGACTATGAGCCCTTCCGGGTGACGTAC
ACCCCGGGCCAGCCGTATGTCGGAGCGACCCTCAGCATGTACCCCGCTCCGGGATCCCACGGCGGAATGG
GCAACTTCATCGCCTGGGATAACCTGCAAGGCAAGATCAAATGGTCGAACCCGGAGCAGTTCTCGGCGTG
GGGCGGAGCGCTGGCGACGGCGGGCGACGTGGTGTTCTACGGCACCCTAGAGGGCTTCCTCAAGGCGGTG
GACTCGAAGACGGGCAAAGAGCTGTACAAGTTCAAGACACCTAGCGGCATCATCGGCAACGTCATGACCT
ACGAGCATAAGGGCAAGCAGCACGTGGCGGTCCTGTCGGGTGTGGGAGGGTGGGCCGGCATTGGCCTGGC
GGCCGGGCTGACGGACCCGAACGCGGGCCTCGGCGCCGTGGGCGGCTATGCGGCCCTCAGCAGCTATACC
AACCTGGGGGGCCAGCTCACTGTCTTCTCCCTCCCAAATAACGCCGAAAACCTCTATTTTCAGGGACATC
ATCACCATCACCATCACCACTGACAGCT
